>Addgene plasmid #207459 | pET19-M(BRCT)TdTwt | addgene full sequence | sequence record 407774 | Addgene NGS Result
TTCTTGAAGACGAAAGGGCCTCGTGATACGCCTATTTTTATAGGTTAATGTCATGATAATAATGGTTTCT
TAGACGTCAGGTGGCACTTTTCGGGGAAATGTGCGCGGAACCCCTATTTGTTTATTTTTCTAAATACATT
CAAATATGTATCCGCTCATGAGACAATAACCCTGATAAATGCTTCAATAATATTGAAAAAGGAAGAGTAT
GAGTATTCAACATTTCCGTGTCGCCCTTATTCCCTTTTTTGCGGCATTTTGCCTTCCTGTTTTTGCTCAC
CCAGAAACGCTGGTGAAAGTAAAAGATGCTGAAGATCAGTTGGGTGCACGAGTGGGTTACATCGAACTGG
ATCTCAACAGCGGTAAGATCCTTGAGAGTTTTCGCCCCGAAGAACGTTTTCCAATGATGAGCACTTTTAA
AGTTCTGCTATGTGGCGCGGTATTATCCCGTGTTGACGCCGGGCAAGAGCAACTCGGTCGCCGCATACAC
TATTCTCAGAATGACTTGGTTGAGTACTCACCAGTCACAGAAAAGCATCTTACGGATGGCATGACAGTAA
GAGAATTATGCAGTGCTGCCATAACCATGAGTGATAACACTGCGGCCAACTTACTTCTGACAACGATCGG
AGGACCGAAGGAGCTAACCGCTTTTTTGCACAACATGGGGGATCATGTAACTCGCCTTGATCGTTGGGAA
CCGGAGCTGAATGAAGCCATACCAAACGACGAGCGTGACACCACGATGCCTGCAGCAATGGCAACAACGT
TGCGCAAACTATTAACTGGCGAACTACTTACTCTAGCTTCCCGGCAACAATTAATAGACTGGATGGAGGC
GGATAAAGTTGCAGGACCACTTCTGCGCTCGGCCCTTCCGGCTGGCTGGTTTATTGCTGATAAATCTGGA
GCCGGTGAGCGTGGGTCTCGCGGTATCATTGCAGCACTGGGGCCAGATGGTAAGCCCTCCCGTATCGTAG
TTATCTACACGACGGGGAGTCAGGCAACTATGGATGAACGAAATAGACAGATCGCTGAGATAGGTGCCTC
ACTGATTAAGCATTGGTAACTGTCAGACCAAGTTTACTCATATATACTTTAGATTGATTTAAAACTTCAT
TTTTAATTTAAAAGGATCTAGGTGAAGATCCTTTTTGATAATCTCATGACCAAAATCCCTTAACGTGAGT
TTTCGTTCCACTGAGCGTCAGACCCCGTAGAAAAGATCAAAGGATCTTCTTGAGATCCTTTTTTTCTGCG
CGTAATCTGCTGCTTGCAAACAAAAAAACCACCGCTACCAGCGGTGGTTTGTTTGCCGGATCAAGAGCTA
CCAACTCTTTTTCCGAAGGTAACTGGCTTCAGCAGAGCGCAGATACCAAATACTGTCCTTCTAGTGTAGC
CGTAGTTAGGCCACCACTTCAAGAACTCTGTAGCACCGCCTACATACCTCGCTCTGCCAATCCTGTTACC
AGTGGCTGCTGCCAGTGGCGATAAGTCGTGTCTTACCGGGTTGGACTCAAGACGATAGTTACCGGATAAG
GCGCAGCGGTCGGGCTGAACGGGGGGTTCGTGCACACAGCCCAGCTTGGAGCGAACGACCTACACCGAAC
TGAGATACCTACAGCGTGAGCTATGAGAAAGCGCCACGCTTCCCGAAGGGAGAAAGGCGGACAGGTATCC
GGTAAGCGGCAGGGTCGGAACAGGAGAGCGCACGAGGGAGCTTCCAGGGGGAAACGCCTGGTATCTTTAT
AGTCCTGTCGGGTTTCGCCACCTCTGACTTGAGCGTCGATTTTTGTGATGCTCGTCAGGGGGGCGGAGCC
TATGGAAAAACGCCAGCAACGCGGCCTTTTTACGGTTCCTGGCCTTTTGCTGGCCTTTTGCTCACATGTT
CTTTCCTGCGTTATCCCCTGATTCTGTGGATAACCGTATTACCGCCTTTGAGTGAGCTGATACCGCTCGC
CGCAGCCGAACGACCGAGCGCAGCGAGTCAGTGAGCGAGGAAGCGGAGAGTGCCTGATGCGGTATTTTCT
CCTTACGCATCTGTGCGGTATTTCACACCGCAATGGTGCACTCTCAGTACAATCTGCTCTGATGCCGCAT
AGTTAAGCCAGTATACACTCCGCTATCGCTACGTGACTGGGTCATGGCTGCGCCCCGACACCCGCCAACA
CCCGCTGACGCGCCCTGACGGGCTTGTCTGCTCCCGGCATCCGCTTACAGACAAGCTGTGACCGTCTCCG
GGAGCTGCATGTGTCAGAGGTTTTCACCGTCATCACCGAAACGCGCGAGGCAGCTGCGGTAAAGCTCATC
AGCGTGGTCGTGAAGCGATTCACAGATGTCTGCCTGTTCATCCGCGTCCAGCTCGTTGAGTTTCTCCAGA
AGCGTTAATGTCTGGCTTCTGATAAAGCGGGCCATGTTAAGGGCGGTTTTTTCCTGTTTGGTCACTGATG
CCTCCGTGTAAGGGGGATTTCTGTTCATGGGGGTAATGATACCGATGAAACGAGAGAGGATGCTCACGAT
ACGGGTTACTGATGATGAACATGCCCGGTTACTGGAACGTTGTGAGGGTAAACAACTGGCGGTATGGATG
CGGCGGGACCAGAGAAAAATCACTCAGGGTCAATGCCAGCGCTTCGTTAATACAGATGTAGGTGTTCCAC
AGGGTAGCCAGCAGCATCCTGCGATGCAGATCCGGAACATAATGGTGCAGGGCGCTGACTTCCGCGTTTC
CAGACTTTACGAAACACGGAAACCGAAGACCATTCATGTTGTTGCTCAGGTCGCAGACGTTTTGCAGCAG
CAGTCGCTTCACGTTCGCTCGCGTATCGGTGATTCATTCTGCTAACCAGTAAGGCAACCCCGCCAGCCTA
GCCGGGTCCTCAACGACAGGAGCACGATCATGCGCACCCGTGGCCAGGACCCAACGCTGCCCGAGATGCG
CCGCGTGCGGCTGCTGGAGATGGCGGACGCGATGGATATGTTCTGCCAAGGGTTGGTTTGCGCATTCACA
GTTCTCCGCAAGAATTGATTGGCTCCAATTCTTGGAGTGGTGAATCCGTTAGCGAGGTGCCGCCGGCTTC
CATTCAGGTCGAGGTGGCCCGGCTCCATGCACCGCGACGCAACGCGGGGAGGCAGACAAGGTATAGGGCG
GCGCCTACAATCCATGCCAACCCGTTCCATGTGCTCGCCGAGGCGGCATAAATCGCCGTGACGATCAGCG
GTCCAATGATCGAAGTTAGGCTGGTAAGAGCCGCGAGCGATCCTTGAAGCTGTCCCTGATGGTCGTCATC
TACCTGCCTGGACAGCATGGCCTGCAACGCGGGCATCCCGATGCCGCCGGAAGCGAGAAGAATCATAATG
GGGAAGGCCATCCAGCCTCGCGTCGCGAACGCCAGCAAGACGTAGCCCAGCGCGTCGGCCGCCATGCCGG
CGATAATGGCCTGCTTCTCGCCGAAACGTTTGGTGGCGGGACCAGTGACGAAGGCTTGAGCGAGGGCGTG
CAAGATTCCGAATACCGCAAGCGACAGGCCGATCATCGTCGCGCTCCAGCGAAAGCGGTCCTCGCCGAAA
ATGACCCAGAGCGCTGCCGGCACCTGTCCTACGAGTTGCATGATAAAGAAGACAGTCATAAGTGCGGCGA
CGATAGTCATGCCCCGCGCCCACCGGAAGGAGCTGACTGGGTTGAAGGCTCTCAAGGGCATCGGTCGAGA
TCCCGGTGCCTAATGAGTGAGCTAACTTACATTAATTGCGTTGCGCTCACTGCCCGCTTTCCAGTCGGGA
AACCTGTCGTGCCAGCTGCATTAATGAATCGGCCAACGCGCGGGGAGAGGCGGTTTGCGTATTGGGCGCC
AGGGTGGTTTTTCTTTTCACCAGTGAGACGGGCAACAGCTGATTGCCCTTCACCGCCTGGCCCTGAGAGA
GTTGCAGCAAGCGGTCCACGCTGGTTTGCCCCAGCAGGCGAAAATCCTGTTTGATGGTGGTTAACGGCGG
GATATAACATGAGCTGTCTTCGGTATCGTCGTATCCCACTACCGAGATATCCGCACCAACGCGCAGCCCG
GACTCGGTAATGGCGCGCATTGCGCCCAGCGCCATCTGATCGTTGGCAACCAGCATCGCAGTGGGAACGA
TGCCCTCATTCAGCATTTGCATGGTTTGTTGAAAACCGGACATGGCACTCCAGTCGCCTTCCCGTTCCGC
TATCGGCTGAATTTGATTGCGAGTGAGATATTTATGCCAGCCAGCCAGACGCAGACGCGCCGAGACAGAA
CTTAATGGGCCCGCTAACAGCGCGATTTGCTGGTGACCCAATGCGACCAGATGCTCCACGCCCAGTCGCG
TACCGTCTTCATGGGAGAAAATAATACTGTTGATGGGTGTCTGGTCAGAGACATCAAGAAATAACGCCGG
AACATTAGTGCAGGCAGCTTCCACAGCAATGGCATCCTGGTCATCCAGCGGATAGTTAATGATCAGCCCA
CTGACGCGTTGCGCGAGAAGATTGTGCACCGCCGCTTTACAGGCTTCGACGCCGCTTCGTTCTACCATCG
ACACCACCACGCTGGCACCCAGTTGATCGGCGCGAGATTTAATCGCCGCGACAATTTGCGACGGCGCGTG
CAGGGCCAGACTGGAGGTGGCAACGCCAATCAGCAACGACTGTTTGCCCGCCAGTTGTTGTGCCACGCGG
TTGGGAATGTAATTCAGCTCCGCCATCGCCGCTTCCACTTTTTCCCGCGTTTTCGCAGAAACGTGGCTGG
CCTGGTTCACCACGCGGGAAACGGTCTGATAAGAGACACCGGCATACTCTGCGACATCGTATAACGTTAC
TGGTTTCACATTAACCACCCTGAATTGACTCTCTTCCGGGCGCTATCATGCCATACCGCGAAAGGTTTTG
CGCCATTCGATGGTGTCCGGGATCTCGACGCTCTCCCTTATGCGACTCCTGCATTAGGAAGCAGCCCAGT
AGTAGGTTGAGGCCGTTGAGCACCGCCGCCGCAAGGAATGGTGCATGCAAGGAGATGGCGCCCAACAGTC
CCCCGGCCACGGGGCCTGCCACCATACCCACGCCGAAACAAGCGCTCATGAGCCCGAAGTGGCGAGCCCG
ATCTTCCCCATCGGTGATGTCGGCGATATAGGCGCCAGCAACCGCACCTGTGGCGCCGGTGATGCCGGCC
ACGATGCGTCCGGCGTAGAGGATCGAGATCTCGATCCCGCGAAATTAATACGACTCACTATAGGGGAATT
GTGAGCGGATAACAATTCCCCTCTAGAAATAATTTTGTTTAACTTTAAGAAGGAGATATACCATGGGCCA
TCATCATCATCATCATCATCATCATCACAGCAGCGGCCATATCGACGACGACGACAAGCATATGATGAAA
ATCGAAGAAGGTAAACTGGTAATCTGGATTAACGGCGATAAAGGCTATAACGGTCTCGCTGAAGTCGGTA
AGAAATTCGAGAAAGATACCGGAATTAAAGTCACCGTTGAGCATCCGGATAAACTGGAAGAGAAATTCCC
ACAGGTTGCGGCAACTGGCGATGGCCCTGACATTATCTTCTGGGCACACGACCGCTTTGGTGGCTACGCT
CAATCTGGCCTGTTGGCTGAAATCACCCCGGACAAAGCGTTCCAGGACAAGCTGTATCCGTTTACCTGGG
ATGCCGTACGTTACAACGGCAAGCTGATTGCTTACCCGATCGCTGTTGAAGCGTTATCGCTGATTTATAA
CAAAGATCTGCTGCCGAACCCGCCAAAAACCTGGGAAGAGATCCCGGCGCTGGATAAAGAACTGAAAGCG
AAAGGTAAGAGCGCGCTGATGTTCAACCTGCAAGAACCGTACTTCACCTGGCCGCTGATTGCTGCTGACG
GGGGTTATGCGTTCAAGTATGAAAACGGCAAGTACGACATTAAAGACGTGGGCGTGGATAACGCTGGCGC
GAAAGCGGGTCTGACCTTCCTGGTTGACCTGATTAAAAACAAACACATGAATGCAGACACCGATTACTCC
ATCGCAGAAGCTGCCTTTAATAAAGGCGAAACAGCGATGACCATCAACGGCCCGTGGGCATGGTCCAACA
TCGACACCAGCAAAGTGAATTATGGTGTAACGGTACTGCCGACCTTCAAGGGTCAACCATCCAAACCGTT
CGTTGGCGTGCTGAGCGCAGGTATTAACGCCGCCAGTCCGAACAAAGAGCTGGCAAAAGAGTTCCTCGAA
AACTATCTGCTGACTGATGAAGGTCTGGAAGCGGTTAATAAAGACAAACCGCTGGGTGCCGTAGCGCTGA
AGTCTTACGAGGAAGAGTTGGTGAAAGATCCGCGTATTGCCGCCACTATGGAAAACGCCCAGAAAGGTGA
AATCATGCCGAACATCCCGCAGATGTCCGCTTTCTGGTATGCCGTGCGTACTGCGGTGATCAACGCCGCC
AGCGGTCGTCAGACTGTCGATGAAGCCCTGAAAGACGCGCAGACTAATTCGAGCTCGAACAACAACAACA
ATAACAATAACAACAACCTCGGGATCGAGGGAAGGATTTCACATATGTCCATGGGCGGCCGCGATATCGT
CGACGGATCCGAATTCGATCCCTTGCAGGCGGTGCATCTTGGCCCTCGCAAGAAGCGTCCACGCCAGTTA
GGCACACCAGTCGCTTCGACGCCCTACGATATTCGCTTCCGCGACCTTGTGTTGTTCATTCTGGAGAAAA
AAATGGGGACCACCCGTCGCGCCTTCCTGATGGAGCTTGCCCGTCGTAAAGGATTTCGCGTGGAGAATGA
ACTTTCCGACAGTGTAACGCATATTGTGGCAGAAAATAACAGCGGCTCGGATGTATTAGAATGGTTACAA
TTACAGAATATTAAGGCTAGTAGCGAGCTTGAATTACTGGACATCTCATGGCTGATCGAGTGCATGGGCG
CTGGTAAACCGGTAGAAATGATGGGACGCCATCAACTGGTTGTGAACCGCAATTCCTCACCGAGTCCCGT
TCCGGGTAGCCAGAACGTCCCTGCTCCGGCCGTGAAGAAGATCTCGCAGTACGCCTGCCAACGGCGGACC
ACTCTTAATAATTATAACCAACTGTTTACAGATGCGCTGGACATCTTAGCTGAAAACGATGAGTTGCGTG
AGAACGAGGGAAGTTGCCTTGCTTTCATGCGTGCGTCATCAGTTCTGAAGAGTTTACCTTTCCCTATAAC
GAGTATGAAAGACACGGAGGGCATTCCCTGCTTAGGGGACAAAGTTAAGTCTATTATAGAAGGGATAATT
GAGGACGGTGAGAGTTCAGAAGCGAAGGCGGTACTGAATGACGAGCGTTACAAATCGTTCAAGCTGTTTA
CATCGGTCTTCGGTGTGGGATTGAAGACTGCCGAAAAGTGGTTTAGAATGGGCTTTAGAACCTTGAGCAA
GATACAGAGCGACAAGTCGCTGCGTTTCACGCAAATGCAAAAGGCAGGTTTCTTGTACTACGAGGACCTG
GTCTCCTGTGTTAATAGACCTGAGGCCGAGGCGGTCTCCATGCTTGTAAAAGAAGCAGTTGTTACGTTTT
TGCCGGATGCTTTGGTGACCATGACCGGCGGCTTCCGTAGAGGGAAGATGACTGGGCATGATGTGGATTT
CCTGATTACCTCCCCGGAGGCCACGGAGGACGAAGAGCAGCAGTTACTTCATAAAGTCACAGATTTCTGG
AAACAGCAAGGGCTTTTACTTTATTGCGACATCTTGGAGTCTACATTTGAAAAGTTTAAACAACCATCGC
GCAAAGTTGATGCTCTTGACCACTTTCAGAAGTGCTTCCTGATATTGAAGTTGGATCATGGTCGGGTGCA
CTCAGAGAAGTCTGGCCAGCAGGAGGGCAAAGGCTGGAAGGCAATACGGGTTGATCTTGTGATGTGTCCC
TATGACCGTAGAGCCTTTGCATTGCTTGGGTGGACGGGTTCCCGCCAATTTGAAAGAGATTTAAGACGTT
ATGCCACCCACGAAAGAAAAATGATGCTGGATAACCACGCACTGTATGACCGCACAAAGCGGGTGTTTCT
TGAGGCGGAGTCAGAAGAAGAGATCTTTGCGCACTTAGGTTTAGACTACATCGAGCCGTGGGAACGTAAC
GCCTAATAAGGATCCGGCTGCTAACAAAGCCCGAAAGGAAGCTGAGTTGGCTGCTGCCACCGCTGAGCAA
TAACTAGCATAACCCCTTGGGGCCTCTAAACGGGTCTTGAGGGGTTTTTTGCTGAAAGGAGGAACTATAT
CCGGATATCCCGCAAGAGGCCCGGCAGTACCGGCATAACCAAGCCTATGCCTACAGCATCCAGGGTGACG
GTGCCGAGGATGACGATGAGCGCATTGTTAGATTTCATACACGGTGCCTGACTGCGTTAGCAATTTAACT
GTGATAAACTACCGCATTAAAGCTTATCGATGATAAGCTGTCAAACATGAGAA
Features (pLannotate 1.2.2; 21 found; start..end, strand, type, name):
    104..208     +  promoter       AmpR promoter: bla
    209..1069    +  CDS            AmpR: β-lactamase; bla; confers resistance to ampicillin, carbenicillin, and related antibiotics
   1240..1828    +  rep_origin     ori: high-copy-number ColE1/pMB1/pBR322/pUC origin of replication
   2013..2152    -  misc_feature   bom: basis of mobility region from pBR322
   2254..2445    -  CDS            rop: Rop protein, which maintains plasmids at low copy number; rop
   2462..2842    +  CDS            YPB1_ECOLX: Protein predicted: Swiss-Prot protein existence level 4. From Escherichia coli.
   3084..3708    -  CDS            TcR (fragment): tetracycline efflux protein; tet; confers resistance to tetracycline
   3723..3744    -  protein_bind   CAP binding site: CAP binding activates transcription in the presence of cAMP. E. coli catabolite activator protein
   3757..4839    -  CDS            lacI: lac repressor; lacI; The lac repressor binds to the lac operator to inhibit transcription in E. coli. This inhibition can be relieved by adding lactose or isopropyl-β-D-thiogalactopyranoside (IPTG).
   4844..4917    -  promoter       lacI promoter (fragment): lacI
   4925..5204    -  CDS            TcR (fragment): tetracycline efflux protein; tet; confers resistance to tetracycline
   5226..5244    +  promoter       T7 promoter: promoter for bacteriophage T7 RNA polymerase
   5245..5269    +  protein_bind   lac operator: The lac repressor binds to the lac operator to inhibit transcription in E. coli. This inhibition can be relieved by adding lactose or isopropyl-β-D-thiogalactopyranoside (IPTG). lac repressor encoded by lacI
   5284..5306    +  RBS            RBS: efficient ribosome binding site from bacteriophage T7 gene 10 (Olins and Rangwala, 1989)
   5319..5336    +  CDS            capTEV™ (fragment): composite tag for in vivo biotinylation, TEV protease cleavage, and 6xHis tagging
   5385..6485    +  CDS            MBP: maltose binding protein from E. coli; malE (mutated); This version of the gene does not encode a signal sequence, so MBP will remain in the cytosol.
   6597..8123    +  CDS            Dntt: TDT_MOUSE - Also known as Tdt. Experimental evidence at protein level: Swiss-Prot protein existence level 1. [Isoform TDT-L]: 3'-to-5' DNA exonuclease. Involved in the generation of diversity in the antigen-binding region of immunoglobulin heavy and light chains and T-cell receptors during B- and T-cell development. Acts on single-stranded and double-stranded DNA with 3' or 5' extensions, but not on double-stranded DNA with blunt ends. Attenuates not only isoform TDT-S-catalyzed N addition, but also P (palindromic) addition in coding joins (PubMed:11938351). Lacks terminal transferase activity
   8137..8186    +  CDS            SET1 (fragment): solubility-enhancement tag derived from T7 phage gene 10B
   8194..8241    +  terminator     T7 terminator: transcription terminator for bacteriophage T7 RNA polymerase
   8264..8368    -  CDS            TcR (fragment): tetracycline efflux protein; tet; confers resistance to tetracycline
   8416..8444    -  promoter       tet promoter: E. coli promoter for tetracycline efflux protein gene
