[The description below was written by a language model from this plasmid's Addgene catalogue record and pLannotate feature annotations shown in this document.]
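Description:
pET19-M(BRCT)TdTwt is a bacterial expression plasmid built on the pET19 backbone for producing mouse terminal deoxynucleotidyl transferase (TdT, gene Dntt) in E. coli. It is selected with ampicillin through a β-lactamase gene under its own promoter. It replicates from a ColE1/pMB1-type origin accompanied by the pBR322 bom region and the rop gene, which is consistent with the low copy number listed in the catalogue. Scattered fragments of the tetracycline resistance gene, its promoter and a predicted small E. coli ORF appear to be nonfunctional remnants of the pBR322 ancestry of pET vectors.

The expression cassette follows the standard pET design. A T7 promoter is immediately followed by a lac operator and the strong T7 gene 10 ribosome binding site, and the cassette ends in a T7 terminator. A plasmid-borne lacI gene supplies repressor, so transcription stays off until induction with IPTG in a host that provides T7 RNA polymerase. The open reading frame begins with an N-terminal histidine tag, catalogued as 10xHis; the annotation software picks up part of it as a fragment of a composite His-containing tag. A signal-sequence-free maltose binding protein follows, which stays in the cytosol and generally aids solubility and purification. The TdT coding region comes next, and according to the record it retains the N-terminal BRCT domain. The name suggests a wild-type sequence, although the record simply calls it a TdT variant. The short hit to a T7 gene 10-derived solubility tag downstream of the insert is probably residual vector sequence rather than a designed fusion.

The plasmid was deposited alongside work on de novo DNA synthesis using polymerase-nucleotide conjugates, and it serves as a source of recombinant His-MBP-tagged TdT for such enzymatic applications.
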