Addgene plasmid #207459: pET19-M(BRCT)TdTwt
Purpose: Bacterial expression of Terminal deoxynucleotidyl transferase (TdT) variant, including the N-terminal BRCT domain
Depositing lab: Jay Keasling. Depositing organization: Lawrence Berkeley National Laboratory. Publication: De novo DNA synthesis using polymerase-nucleotide conjugates. Palluk S, Arlow DH, de Rond T, Barthel S, Kang JS, Bector R, Baghdassarian HM, Truong AN, Kim PW, Singh AK, Hillson NJ, Keasling JD. Nat Biotechnol. 2018 Aug;36(7):645-650. doi: 10.1038/nbt.4173. Epub 2018 Jun 18. PubMed 29912208.
Backbone
  Vector backbone: pET19
  Vector type: Bacterial Expression
Growth in bacteria
  Bacterial resistance: Ampicillin, 100 μg/mL
  Growth temperature: 37°C
  Growth strain: DH10B
  Copy number: Low Copy
Gene/Insert
  Gene/Insert name: M(BRCT)TdTwt
  Species: M. musculus (mouse)
  Entrez Gene: Dntt (a.k.a. Tdt)
  Tag / fusion protein: 10xHis-MBP (N terminal on insert)
  Cloning method: Unknown
Terms and licenses: Academic/Nonprofit Terms; Industry Terms: Not Available to Industry
How to cite: pET19-M(BRCT)TdTwt was a gift from Jay Keasling (Addgene plasmid # 207459 ; http://n2t.net/addgene:207459 ; RRID:Addgene_207459)
